>Addgene plasmid #242851 | pFS551 | addgene full sequence | sequence record 484487 | Addgene NGS Result
TTGAGATCCTTTTTTTCTGCGCGTAATCTGCTGCTTGCAAACAAAAAAACCACCGCTACCAGCGGTGGTT
TGTTTGCCGGATCAAGAGCTACCAACTCTTTTTCCGAAGGTAACTGGCTTCAGCAGAGCGCAGATACCAA
ATACTGTTCTTCTAGTGTAGCCGTAGTTAGGCCACCACTTCAAGAACTCTGTAGCACCGCCTACATACCT
CGCTCTGCTAATCCTGTTACCAGTGGCTGCTGCCAGTGGCGATAAGTCGTGTCTTACCGGGTTGGACTCA
AGACGATAGTTACCGGATAAGGCGCAGCGGTCGGGCTGAACGGGGGGTTCGTGCACACAGCCCAGCTTGG
AGCGAACGACCTACACCGAACTGAGATACCTACAGCGTGAGCTATGAGAAAGCGCCACGCTTCCCGAAGG
GAGAAAGGCGGACAGGTATCCGGTAAGCGGCAGGGTCGGAACAGGAGAGCGCACGAGGGAGCTTCCAGGG
GGAAACGCCTGGTATCTTTATAGTCCTGTCGGGTTTCGCCACCTCTGACTTGAGCGTCGATTTTTGTGAT
GCTCGTCAGGGGGGCGGAGCCTATGGAAAAACGCCAGCAACGCGGCCTTTTTACGGTTCCTGGCCTTTTG
CTGGCCTTTTGCTCACATGTTCTTTCCTGCGTTATCCCCTGATTCTGTGGATAACCGTATTACCGCCTTT
GAGTGAGCTGATACCGCTCGCCGCAGCCGAACGACCGAGCGCAGCGAGTCAGTGAGCGAGGAAGCGGAAG
AGCGCCCAATACGCAAACCGCCTCTCCCCGCGCGTTGGCCGATTCATTAATGCAGGTTAACCTGGCTTAT
CGAAATTAATACGACTCACTATAGGGAGACCGGCAGATCCGCGGCCGCATAGGCCACTAGTGGATCTGAT
ATCATCGATGAATTCGAGCTCGTTTAAACTGTAAGATCTTTTGTATAGTTCATCCATGCCATGTGTAATC
CCAGCAGCTGTTACAAACTCAAGAAGGACCATGTGGTCTCTCTTTTCGTTGGGATCTTTCGAAAGCTTAG
ATTGATAGGACAGGTAATGGTTGTCTGGTAAAAGGACAGGGCCATCGCCAATTGGAGTATTTTGTTGATA
ATGGTCTGCTAGTTGAACGCTTCCATCTTCAATGTTGTGTCTAATTTTGAAGTTAACTTTGATTCCATTC
TTTTGTTTGTCTGCCATGATGTATACATTGTGTGAGTTATAGTTGTATTCCAATTTGTGTCCAAGAATGT
TTCCATCTTCTTTAAAATCAATACCTTTTAACTCGATTCTATTAACAAGGGTATCACCTTCAAACTTGAC
TTCAGCACGTGTCTTGTAGTTCCCGTCATCTTTGAAAAATATAGTTCTTTCCTGTACATAACCTTCGGGC
ATGGCACTCTTGAAAAAGTCATGCCGTTTCATATGATCTGGGTATCTAGCAAAGCACATTAGACCATAAC
CCAAAGTAGTGACAAGTGTTGGCCATGGAACAGGTAGTTTTCCAGTAGTGCAAATAAATTTAAGGGTAAG
TTTTCCGTATGTTGCATCACCTTCACCCTCTCCACTGACAGAAAATTTGTGCCCATTAACATCACCATCT
AATTCAACAAGAATTGGGACAACTCCAGTGAAAAGTTCTTCTCCTTTACTCATGCTAGCCGATGTTTACT
GTAGAATACTAATTGATTCTTACTGAAACAAGTCTCTATCACTGATAGGGACACTCTATATATACCTGGA
GGAAGCGCCGATCCTCTCAATCTTCCATGACATGCCCCTGAGCCCACAGAAGCCGGTGGAACAAATTGGT
CGCTTCTTTAAGAATCGTTAACCGGAACGTTAGGGTACGTTGAAGGAGCGACCAAGCGAGCGACGCGAGC
CACCGTAGCCAATGTGCGAGTCCAGCGAGCTTAGAAGGGGCAAGAGATGGGGCCCGGGGGGTCGAGGAGC
TTGGCCCATTGCATACGTTGTATCCATATCATAATATGTACATTTATATTGGCTCATGTCCAACATTACC
GCCATGTTGACATTGATTATTGACTAGTTATTAATAGTAATCAATTACGGGGTCATTAGTTCATAGCCCA
TATATGGAGTTCCGCGTTACATAACTTACGGTAAATGGCCCGCCTGGCTGACCGCCCAACGACCCCCGCC
CATTGACGTCAATAATGACGTATGTTCCCATAGTAACGCCAATAGGGACTTTCCATTGACGTCAATGGGT
GGAGTATTTACGGTAAACTGCCCACTTGGCAGTACATCAAGTGTATCATATGCCAAGTACGCCCCCTATT
GACGTCAATGACGGTAAATGGCCCGCCTGGCATTATGCCCAGTACATGACCTTATGGGACTTTCCTACTT
GGCAGTACATCTACGTATTAGTCATCGCTATTACCATGGTGATGCGGTTTTGGCAGTACATCAATGGGCG
TGGATAGCGGTTTGACTCACGGGGATTTCCAAGTCTCCACCCCATTGACGTCAATGGGAGTTTGTTTTGG
CACCAAAATCAACGGGACTTTCCAAAATGTCGTAACAACTCCGCCCCATTGACGCAAATGGGCGGTAGGC
GTGTACGGTGGGAGGTCTATATAAGCAGAGCTCGTTTAGTGAACCGTCAGATCGCCTGGAGACGCCATCC
ACGCTGTTTTGACCTCCATAGAAGACACCGGGACCGATCCAGCCTCCGCGGCCCCGAATTCATATGTCTA
GATTAGATAAAAGTAAAGTGATTAACAGCGCATTAGAGCTGCTTAATGAGGTCGGAATCGAAGGTTTAAC
AACCCGTAAACTCGCCCAGAAGCTAGGTGTAGAGCAGCCTACATTGTATTGGCATGTAAAAAATAAGCGG
GCTTTGCTCGACGCCTTAGCCATTGAGATGTTAGATAGGCACCATACTCACTTTTGCCCTTTAGAAGGGG
AAAGCTGGCAAGATTTTTTACGTAATAACGCTAAAAGTTTTAGATGTGCTTTACTAAGTCATCGCGATGG
AGCAAAAGTACATTTAGGTACACGGCCTACAGAAAAACAGTATGAAACTCTCGAAAATCAATTAGCCTTT
TTATGCCAACAAGGTTTTTCACTAGAGAATGCATTATATGCACTCAGCGCTGTGGGGCATTTTACTTTAG
GTTGCGTATTGGAAGATCAAGAGCATCAAGTCGCTAAAGAAGAAAGGGAAACACCTACTACTGATAGTAT
GCCGCCATTATTACGACAAGCTATCGAATTATTTGATCACCAAGGTGCAGAGCCAGCCTTCTTATTCGGC
CTTGAATTGATCATATGCGGATTAGAAAAACAACTTAAATGTGAAAGTGGATCTTAACCAATTCGCCCTA
TAGTGAGTCGTATTACGCGCGCTCACTGGCCGTCGTTTTACAACGTCGTGACTGGGAAAACCCTGGCGTT
ACCCAACTTAATCGCCTTGCAGCACATCCCCCTTTCGCCAGCTGGCGTAATAGCGAAGAGGCCCGCACCG
ATCGCCCTTCCCAACAGTTGCGCAGCCTGAATGGCGAATGGGATGGCGGCGTTAGTATCGAATCGACAGC
AGTATAGCGACCAGCATTCACATACGATTGACGCATGATATTACTTTCTGCGCACTTAACTTCGCATCTG
GGCAGATGATGTCGAGGCGAAAAAAAATATAAATCACGCTAACATTTGATTAAAATAGAACAACTACAAT
ATAAAAAAACTATACAAATGACAAGTTCTTGAAAACAAGAATCTTTTTATTGTCAGTACTGATTAGAAAA
ACTCATCGAGCATCAAATGAAACTGCAATTTATTCATATCAGGATTATCAATACCATATTTTTGAAAAAG
CCGTTTCTGTAATGAAGGAGAAAACTCACCGAGGCAGTTCCATAGGATGGCAAGATCCTGGTATCGGTCT
GCGATTCCGACTCGTCCAACATCAATACAACCTATTAATTTCCCCTCGTCAAAAATAAGGTTATCAAGTG
AGAAATCACCATGAGTGACGACTGAATCCGGTGAGAATGGCAAAAGCTTATGCATTTCTTTCCAGACTTG
TTCAACAGGCCAGCCATTACGCTCGTCATCAAAATCACTCGCATCAACCAAACCGTTATTCATTCGTGAT
TGCGCCTGAGCGAGACGAAATACGCGATCGCTGTTAAAAGGACAATTACAAACAGGAATCGAATGCAACC
GGCGCAGGAACACTGCCAGCGCATCAACAATATTTTCACCTGAATCAGGATATTCTTCTAATACCTGGAA
TGCTGTTTTGCCGGGGATCGCAGTGGTGAGTAACCATGCATCATCAGGAGTACGGATAAAATGCTTGATG
GTCGGAAGAGGCATAAATTCCGTCAGCCAGTTTAGTCTGACCATCTCATCTGTAACATCATTGGCAACGC
TACCTTTGCCATGTTTCAGAAACAACTCTGGCGCATCGGGCTTCCCATACAATCGATAGATTGTCGCACC
TGATTGCCCGACATTATCGCGAGCCCATTTATACCCATATAAATCAGCATCCATGTTGGAATTTAATCGC
GGCCTCGAAACGTGAGTCTTTTCCTTACCCATGGTTGTTTATGTTCGGATGTGATGTGAGAACTGTATCC
TAGCAAGATTTTAAAAGGAAGTATATGAAAGAAGAACCTCAGTGGCAAATCCTAACCTTTTATATTTCTC
TACAGGGGCGCGGCGTGGGGACAATTCAACGCGTCTGTGAGGGGAGCGTTTCCCTGCTCGCAGGTCTGCA
GCGAGGAGCCGTAATTTTTGCTTCGCGCCGTGCGGCCATCAAAATGTATGGATGCAAATGATTATACATG
GGGATGTATGGGCTAAATGTACGGGCGACAGTCACATCATGCCCCTGAGCTGCGCACGTCAAGACTGTCA
AGGAGGGTATTCTGGGCCTCCATGTCGCTGGCCGGGTGACCCGGCGGGGACGAGGCAAGCTAAACAGATC
TGGCGCGCCTTAATTAACCCGGGGATCCGTCGACCTGCAGCGTACGAAGCTTCAGCTGGCGGCCGCGTTC
TATAGTGTCACCTAAATCGTATGTGTATGATACATAAGGTTATGTATTAATTGTAGCCGCGTTCTAACGA
CAATATGTCCATATGGTGCACTCTCAGTACAATCTGCTCTGATGCCGCATAGTTAAGCCAGCCCCGACAC
CCGCCAACACCCGCTGACGCGCCCTGACGGGCTTGTCTGCTCCCGGCATCCGCTTACAGACAAGCTGTGA
CCGTCTCCGGGAGCTGCATGTGTCAGAGGTTTTCACCGTCATCACCGAAACGCGCGAGACGAAAGGGCCT
CGTGATACGCCTATTTTTATAGGTTAATGTCATGATAATAATGGTTTCTTAGACGTCAGGTGGCACTTTT
CGGGGAAATGTGCGCGGAACCCCTATTTGTTTATTTTTCTAAATACATTCAAATATGTATCCGCTCATGA
GACAATAACCCTGATAAATGCTTCAATAATATTGAAAAAGGAAGAGTATGAGTATTCAACATTTCCGTGT
CGCCCTTATTCCCTTTTTTGCGGCATTTTGCCTTCCTGTTTTTGCTCACCCAGAAACGCTGGTGAAAGTA
AAAGATGCTGAAGATCAGTTGGGTGCACGAGTGGGTTACATCGAACTGGATCTCAACAGCGGTAAGATCC
TTGAGAGTTTTCGCCCCGAAGAACGTTTTCCAATGATGAGCACTTTTAAAGTTCTGCTATGTGGCGCGGT
ATTATCCCGTATTGACGCCGGGCAAGAGCAACTCGGTCGCCGCATACACTATTCTCAGAATGACTTGGTT
GAGTACTCACCAGTCACAGAAAAGCATCTTACGGATGGCATGACAGTAAGAGAATTATGCAGTGCTGCCA
TAACCATGAGTGATAACACTGCGGCCAACTTACTTCTGACAACGATCGGAGGACCGAAGGAGCTAACCGC
TTTTTTGCACAACATGGGGGATCATGTAACTCGCCTTGATCGTTGGGAACCGGAGCTGAATGAAGCCATA
CCAAACGACGAGCGTGACACCACGATGCCTGTAGCAATGGCAACAACGTTGCGCAAACTATTAACTGGCG
AACTACTTACTCTAGCTTCCCGGCAACAATTAATAGACTGGATGGAGGCGGATAAAGTTGCAGGACCACT
TCTGCGCTCGGCCCTTCCGGCTGGCTGGTTTATTGCTGATAAATCTGGAGCCGGTGAGCGTGGGTCTCGC
GGTATCATTGCAGCACTGGGGCCAGATGGTAAGCCCTCCCGTATCGTAGTTATCTACACGACGGGGAGTC
AGGCAACTATGGATGAACGAAATAGACAGATCGCTGAGATAGGTGCCTCACTGATTAAGCATTGGTAACT
GTCAGACCAAGTTTACTCATATATACTTTAGATTGATTTAAAACTTCATTTTTAATTTAAAAGGATCTAG
GTGAAGATCCTTTTTGATAATCTCATGACCAAAATCCCTTAACGTGAGTTTTCGTTCCACTGAGCGTCAG
ACCCCGTAGAAAAGATCAAAGGATCTTC
Features (pLannotate 1.2.2; 16 found; start..end, strand, type, name):
      1..589     +  rep_origin     ori: high-copy-number ColE1/pMB1/pBR322/pUC origin of replication
    772..825     +  CDS            lacI (fragment): lac repressor; lacI; The lac repressor binds to the lac operator to inhibit transcription in E. coli. This inhibition can be relieved by adding lactose or isopropyl-β-D-thiogalactopyranoside (IPTG).
    847..865     +  promoter       T7 promoter: promoter for bacteriophage T7 RNA polymerase
    950..1663    -  CDS            10B: 10B is a fluorescent protein published in 1996, derived from Aequorea victoria.
   1710..1731    -  promoter       H1-2O2 promoter (fragment): doxycycline-inducible variant of the human H1 RNA promoter (Henriksen et al., 2007)
   2039..2418    +  enhancer       CMV enhancer: human cytomegalovirus immediate early enhancer
   2419..2622    +  promoter       CMV promoter: human cytomegalovirus (CMV) immediate early promoter
   2724..3344    +  CDS            tetR: TETR2_ECOLX - Experimental evidence at protein level: Swiss-Prot protein existence level 1. TetR is the repressor of the tetracycline resistance element; its N-terminal region forms a helix-turn-helix structure and binds DNA. Binding of tetracycline to TetR reduces the repressor affinity for the tetracycline resistance gene (tetA) promoter operator sites. From Escherichia coli.
   3357..3375    -  promoter       T7 promoter: promoter for bacteriophage T7 RNA polymerase
   3383..3538    +  CDS            lacZα (fragment): LacZα fragment of β-galactosidase; lacZ fragment
   3570..4926    -  gene           kanMX: yeast selectable marker conferring kanamycin resistance (Wach et al., 1994)
   5039..5057    -  promoter       SP6 promoter: promoter for bacteriophage SP6 RNA polymerase
   5120..5171    -  misc_feature   bom (fragment): basis of mobility region from pBR322
   5273..5308    -  CDS            rop (fragment): Rop protein, which maintains plasmids at low copy number; rop
   5403..5507    +  promoter       AmpR promoter: bla
   5508..6368    +  CDS            AmpR: β-lactamase; bla; confers resistance to ampicillin, carbenicillin, and related antibiotics
