[The description below was written by a language model from this plasmid's Addgene catalogue record and pLannotate feature annotations shown in this document.]
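Description:
pFS551 is a yeast promoter-replacement template plasmid built on the pFA6a-kanMX6 backbone and intended for use in the fission yeast Schizosaccharomyces pombe. It is maintained in E. coli through a high-copy ColE1/pUC-type origin and an ampicillin resistance gene (β-lactamase with its own promoter). The kanMX cassette provides G418 selection once the relevant segment has been integrated into the yeast genome. No yeast replication origin is annotated, which fits a pFA6a-style integrating template rather than an episomal expression vector. Short fragments annotated as lacI, lacZα, rop and bom, together with T7 and SP6 promoter sites, are backbone remnants with no evident role in the design.

The payload consists of two units alongside kanMX. One is the tetracycline repressor TetR, the E. coli-derived protein that binds tet operator sites and is released by tetracycline-class drugs. It is expressed from the CMV enhancer/promoter. The other, on the opposite strand, is the enotetS promoter driving mECitrine, a yellow fluorescent Aequorea GFP derivative (the annotation software labels this reading frame as the related variant "10B"). The promoter itself is not annotated as such. A short match to a tet-operator-containing H1 promoter just upstream of the fluorescent protein probably reflects its operator sequences.

According to the record, the plasmid is used to replace a gene's native promoter with PenotetS at its endogenous locus. The module places the target gene under TetR repression that is relieved by tetracycline induction, with the repressor and selection marker delivered in the same cassette. The record does not state whether mECitrine serves as an N-terminal tag on the target gene or only as a reporter of promoter activity.
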