Addgene plasmid #242851: pFS551
Purpose: This plasmid will be used to replace the promoter of a gene with the PenotetS promoter at its endogenous locus
Depositing lab: Nick Rhind. Depositing organization: University of Massachusetts, Worcester. Publication: A Tetracycline-Inducible Promoter Replacement System for Schizosaccharomyces pombe. Bashir S, Sivakumar S, Rhind N. MicroPubl Biol. 2025 Aug 21;2025:10.17912/micropub.biology.001759. doi: 10.17912/micropub.biology.001759. eCollection 2025. PubMed 40918427.
Backbone
  Vector backbone: pFA6a-kanMX6
  Backbone size w/o insert (bp): 3938
  Vector type: Yeast Expression
  Selectable markers: KanMX6 (select with G418)
Growth in bacteria
  Bacterial resistance: Ampicillin, 100 μg/mL
  Growth temperature: 37°C
  Growth strain: DH5alpha
  Copy number: High Copy
Gene/Insert 1
  Gene/Insert name: TetR
  Species: S. pombe (fission yeast)
  Insert size (bp): 621
  Promoter: CMV promoter
  Cloning method: Gibson Cloning
  Sequencing primers: 5′ unknown
Gene/Insert 2
  Gene/Insert name: mECitrine
  Species: S. pombe (fission yeast)
  Insert size (bp): 714
  Promoter: enotetS promoter
  Cloning method: Gibson Cloning
  Sequencing primers: 5′ Unknown
Terms and licenses: Academic/Nonprofit Terms; Industry Terms: Not Available to Industry
How to cite: pFS551 was a gift from Nick Rhind (Addgene plasmid # 242851 ; http://n2t.net/addgene:242851 ; RRID:Addgene_242851)
